>Addgene plasmid #219900 | pCfb13225 | addgene full sequence | sequence record 435505 | Addgene NGS Result
TTCGTAGATAATGGAATACAAATGGATATCCAGAGTATACACATGGATAGTATACACTGACACGACAATT
CTGTATCTCTTTATGTTAACTACTGTGAGGCATTAAATAGAGCTTGATATATAAAATGTTACATTTCACA
GTCTGAACTTTTGCAGATTACCTAATTTGGTAAGATATTAATTATGAACTGAAAGTTGATGGCATCCCTA
AATTTGATGCAACGGAATGCGTGCGATAGTGAATCATTGCTAACAGATCAAGTAATCGTATCAATCGTTC
CACGTCTTATCCAGACTCGATTTCCGCCCTAACCTAAGGAAACTGCTGAGTAATTTCGAGGTTGGTTCCT
AACAAAAGCCAAGAAACGCGCCGATGGTTTAGTGGTAAAATCCATCGTTGCCATCGATGGGCCCCCGGTT
CGATTCCGGGTCGGCGCACGGTAGGGTACCCTTCGTCGGTTTTAGAGCTAGAAATAGCAAGTTAAAATAA
GGCTAGTCCGTTATCAACTTGAAAAAGTGGCACCGAGTCGGTGGTGCTTTTTTTGTGTGGGTACGGTTTA
TTACTGTTCGCCTTCTCACCTGAAGAACAAGCATCGGCTGAGGAGAACAAGCAGCAGCAGTTGGTCATGC
TTCCATCTTTTGGAGCCAAAGCCGGGTCTTTGTTTAGTAAAAAATACCAATATCTGTCTAAGCGTGTGCT
TGCTTGGGGGTTTTGCCCGGACTGAAGAGCTCTTCAATGTTGTTGAAAATGGATAAGGTTGACTATGGGG
GCTCGGTCTCCGTGCAACGAGGATACCACCATAATGGCCCGCGAGCTCTGGGCACTCTATCGTCTTCAAG
GGCAACGAAGGCGCCGCACAAGAGCAAATTCCGGCCTAGAAGTGCTGCCACAGTCCTGATCGCGTGCATT
CGCGGCCGCATTTAAATCCCCACTTCAGAAGTTCCTATACTTTCTAGAGAATAGGAACTTCACTATAGAG
TCGAATAAGGGCGACACCCCATAATTAGCCCGGGCGAAAGGCCCAGTCTTTCGACTGAGCCTTTCGTTTT
ATTTGATGCCTGGCAGTTCCCTACTCTCGCATGGGGAGTCCCCACACTACCATCGGCGCTACGGCGTTTC
ACTTCTGAGTTCGGCATGGGGTCAGGTGGGACCACCGCGCTACTGCCGCCAGGCAAACAAGGGGTGTTAT
GAGCCATATTCAGGTATAAATGGGCTCGCGATAATGTTCAGAATTGGTTAATTGGTTGTAACACTGACCC
CTATTTGTTTATTTTTCTAAATACATTCAAATATGTATCCGCTCATGAGACAATAACCCTGATAAATGCT
TCAATAATATTGAAAAAGGAAGAATATGAGTATTCAACATTTCCGTGTCGCCCTTATTCCCTTTTTTGCG
GCATTTTGCCTTCCTGTTTTTGCTCACCCAGAAACGCTGGTGAAAGTAAAAGATGCTGAAGATCAGTTGG
GTGCACGAGTGGGTTACATCGAACTGGATCTCAACAGCGGTAAGATCCTTGAGAGTTTTCGCCCCGAAGA
ACGTTTTCCAATGATGAGCACTTTTAAAGTTCTGCTATGTGGCGCGGTATTATCCCGTATTGACGCCGGG
CAAGAGCAACTCGGTCGCCGCATACACTATTCTCAGAATGACTTGGTTGAGTACTCACCAGTCACAGAAA
AGCATCTTACGGATGGCATGACAGTAAGAGAATTATGCAGTGCTGCCATAACCATGAGTGATAACACTGC
GGCCAACTTACTTCTGACAACGATCGGAGGACCGAAGGAGCTAACCGCTTTTTTGCACAACATGGGGGAT
CATGTAACTCGCCTTGATCGTTGGGAACCGGAGCTGAATGAAGCCATACCAAACGACGAGCGTGACACCA
CGATGCCTGTAGCGATGGCAACAACGTTGCGCAAACTATTAACTGGCGAACTACTTACTCTAGCTTCCCG
GCAACAATTAATAGACTGGATGGAGGCGGATAAAGTTGCAGGACCACTTCTGCGCTCGGCCCTTCCGGCT
GGCTGGTTTATTGCTGATAAATCCGGAGCCGGTGAGCGTGGTTCTCGCGGTATCATCGCAGCGCTGGGGC
CAGATGGTAAGCCCTCCCGTATCGTAGTTATCTACACGACGGGGAGTCAGGCAACTATGGATGAACGAAA
TAGACAGATCGCTGAGATAGGTGCCTCACTGATTAAGCATTGGTAAGCAGAGCATTACGCTGACTTGACG
GGACGGCGCAAGCTCATGACCAAAATCCCTTAACGTGAGTTACGCGCGCGTCGTTCCACTGAGCGTCAGA
CCCCGTAGAAAAGATCAAAGGATCTTCTTGAGATCCTTTTTTTCTGCGCGTAATCTGCTGCTTGCAAACA
AAAAAACCACCGCTACCAGCGGTGGTTTGTTTGCCGGATCAAGAGCTACCAACTCTTTTTCCGAAGGTAA
CTGGCTTCAGCAGAGCGCAGATACCAAATACTGTTCTTCTAGTGTAGCCGTAGTTAGCCCACCACTTCAA
GAACTCTGTAGCACCGCCTACATACCTCGCTCTGCTAATCCTGTTACCAGTGGCTGCTGCCAGTGGCGAT
AAGTCGTGTCTTACCGGGTTGGACTCAAGACGATAGTTACCGGATAAGGCGCAGCGGTCGGGCTGAACGG
GGGGTTCGTGCACACAGCCCAGCTTGGAGCGAACGACCTACACCGAACTGAGATACCTACAGCGTGAGCT
ATGAGAAAGCGCCACGCTTCCCGAAGGGAGAAAGGCGGACAGGTATCCGGTAAGCGGCAGGGTCGGAACA
GGAGAGCGCACGAGGGAGCTTCCAGGGGGAAACGCCTGGTATCTTTATAGTCCTGTCGGGTTTCGCCACC
TCTGACTTGAGCGTCGATTTTTGTGATGCTCGTCAGGGGGGCGGAGCCTATGGAAAAACGCCAGCAACGC
GGCCTTTTTACGGTTCCTGGCCTTTTGCTGGCCTTTTGCTCACATGTTCTTTCCTGCGTTATCCCCTGAT
TCTGTGGATAACCGTATTACCGCCTTTGAGTGAGCTGATACCGCTCGCCGCAGCCGAACGACCGAGCGCA
GCGAGTCAGTGAGCGAGGAAGCGGAAGGCGAGAGTAGGGAACTGCCAGGCATCAAACTAAGCAGAAGGCC
CCTGACGGATGGCCTTTTTGCGTTTCTACAAACTCTTTCTGTGTTGTAAAACGACGGCCAGTCTTAAGCT
CGGGCCCCCTGGGCGGTTCTGATAACGAGTAATCGTTAATCCGCAAATAACGTAAAAACCCGCTTCGGCG
GGTTTTTTTATGGGGGGAGTTTAGGGAAAGAGCATTTGTCAGAATATTTAAGGGCGCCTGTCACTTTGCT
TGATATATGAGAATTATTTAACCTTATAAATGAGAAAAAAGCAACGCACTTTAAATAAGATACGTTGCTT
TTTCGATTGATGAACACCTATAATTAAACTATTCATCTATTATTTATGATTTTTTGTATATACAATATTT
CTAGTTTGTTAAAGAGAATTAAGAAAATAAATCTCGAAAATAATAAAGGGAAAATCAGTTTTTGATATCA
AAATTATACATGTCAACGATAATACAAAATATAATACAAACTATAAGATGTTATCAGTATTTATTATGCA
TTTAGAATAAATTTTGTGTCGCCCTTATTCGACTCACTATAGAAGTTCCTATTCTCTAGAAAGTATAGGA
ACTTCACTTCATTTTATTTAAATTTGCGGCCGCTATGTCTGATAAAAGGATGTAACATAGGCAAGCTGCT
CGTGAGTGTTGAGTACGAACCTTAGATCCAAATCACCCGCACCCACGGATATACTTGCTTGAATATACAG
TAGTAAGGAGTTTGGCGCCCGTTTTTTCGAGCCCCACACGTTTCGGTGAGTATGAGCGGCGGCAGATTCG
AGCGTTTCCGGTTTCCGCGGCTGGACGAGAGCCCATGATGGGGGCTCCCACCACCAGCAATCAGGGCCCT
GATTACACACCCACCTGTAATGTCATGCTGTTCATCGTGGTTAATGCTGCTGTGTGCTGTGTGTGTGTGT
TGTTTGGCGCTCATTGTTGCGTTATGCAGCGTACACCACAATATTGGAAGCTTATTAGCCTTTCTATTTT
TTCGTTTGCAAGGCTTAACAACATTGCTGTGGAGAGGGATGGGGATATGGAGGCCGCTGGAGGGAGTCGG
AGAGGCGTTTTGGAGCGGCTTGGCCTGGCGCCCAGCTCGCGAAACGCACCTAGGACCCTTTGGCACGCCG
AAATGTGCCACTTTTCAGTCTAGTAACGCCTTACCTACGTCATTCCATGCATGCATGTTTGCGCCTTTTT
TCCCTTGCCCTTGATCGCCACACAGTACAGTGCACTGTACAGTGGAGGTTTTGGGGGGGTCTTAGATGGG
AGCTAAAAGCGGCCTAGCGGTACACTAGTGGGATTGTATGGAGTGGCATGGAGCCTAGGTGGAGCCTGAC
AGGACGCACGACCGGCTAGCCCGTGACAGACGATGGGTGGCTCCTGTTGTCCACCGCGTACAAATGTTTG
GGCCAAAGTCTTGTCAGCCTTGCTTGCGAACCTAATTCCCAATTTTGTCACTTCGCACCCCCATTGATCG
AGCCCTAACCCCTGCCCATCAGGCAATCCAATTAAGCTCGCATTGTCTGCCTTGTTTAGTTTGGCTCCTG
CCCGTTTCGGCGTCCACTTGCACAAACACAAACAAGCATTATATATAAGGCTCGTCTCTCCCTCCCAACC
ACACTCACTTTTTTGCCCGTCTTCCCTTGCTAACACAAAAGTCAAGAACACAAACAACCACCCCAACCCC
CTTACACACAAGACATATCTACAGCAATGGGTAAAAAGCCTGAACTCACCGCGACGTCTGTCGAGAAGTT
TCTGATCGAAAAGTTCGACAGCGTCTCCGACCTGATGCAGCTCTCGGAGGGCGAAGAATCTCGTGCTTTC
AGCTTCGATGTAGGAGGGCGTGGATATGTCCTGCGGGTAAATAGCTGCGCCGATGGTTTCTACAAAGATC
GTTATGTTTATCGGCACTTTGCATCGGCCGCGCTCCCGATTCCGGAAGTGCTTGACATTGGGGAATTCAG
CGAGAGCCTGACCTATTGCATCTCCCGCCGTGCACAGGGTGTCACGTTGCAAGACCTGCCTGAAACCGAA
CTGCCCGCTGTTCTGCAGCCGGTCGCGGAGGCAATGGATGCCATTGCTGCGGCCGATCTTAGCCAGACGA
GCGGGTTCGGCCCATTCGGACCGCAAGGAATCGGTCAATACACTACATGGCGTGATTTCATATGCGCGAT
TGCTGATCCCCATGTGTATCACTGGCAAACTGTGATGGACGACACCGTCAGTGCGTCCGTCGCGCAGGCT
CTCGATGAGCTGATGCTTTGGGCCGAGGACTGCCCCGAAGTCCGGCACCTCGTGCACGCGGATTTCGGCT
CCAACAATGTCCTGACGGACAATGGCCGCATAACAGCGGTCATTGACTGGAGCGAGGCGATGTTCGGGGA
TTCCCAATACGAGGTCGCCAACATCTTCTTCTGGAGGCCGTGGTTGGCTTGTATGGAGCAGCAGACGCGC
TACTTCGAGCGGAGGCATCCGGAGCTTGCAGGATCGCCGCGGCTCCGGGCGTATATGCTCCGCATTGGTC
TTGACCAACTCTATCAGAGCTTGGTTGACGGCAATTTCGATGATGCAGCTTGGGCGCAGGGTCGATGCGA
CGCAATCGTCCGATCCGGAGCCGGGACTGTCGGGCGTACACAAATCGCCCGCAGAAGCGCGGCCGTCTGG
ACCGATGGCTGTGTAGAAGTACTCGCCGATAGTGGAAACCGACGCCCCAGCACTCGTCCGAGGGCAAAGG
AATAATCATGTAATTAGTTATGTCACGCTTACATTCACGCCCTCCCCCCACATCCGCTCTAACCGAAAAG
GAAGGAGTTAGACAACCTGAAGTCTAGGTCCCTATTTATTTTTTTATAGTTATGTTAGTATTAAGAACGT
TATTTATATTTCAAATTTTTCTTTTTTTTCTGTACAGACGCGTGTACGCATGTAACATTATACTGAAAAC
CTTGCTTGAGAAGGTTTTGGGACGCTCGAGCAGGCTTGGAGGCGACGTGGCAGTGGCTCGCGGGAGGATC
GGCGGGAAACTCCGGGATATCCGTCGAGAGTTTACACGTGAATGGGCAGCGCAATCCGTTGACGACGATA
CGACTGGCAAAGTAGCGACGATACCTGCCAGACAGGTGACATGTGCAGGCCGCACTAACAAGGAAACGGG
CGCTGGGGGGGGCGGGCTTCTAGACTTTGCCCTTGAACAGGAATCTAGTGGGGGCTTGTCTTTCCGCCAA
TGGGGGAGCGCCTGTTGAGCGACCGTGCATGCTGGAACGCCAAGTGTATGTACAGCTGGTGGTCTCGCAG
CGGTATGTGACGGGACTTACATCTCTCGTTTTTTCATGACCACGTTTTCACAGGCTCGGAGGTACGTTAA
AGTTTTGAAGGCTGCATCTGAACCGAGGTATGGGGGAGTTTGAACAGCAACAGTGTTGGGGCTGAGGGGG
CCAAGATCGGGGCAAGCAGAGGTCTTAGATCAATTGTGGGGATCCCAAAGGGCTCGTTATCACCTTTTTC
CACCCAATTCGGGTCCCAATTGATCCACTACTGGCTTGCCCAAGTTACCCCAGAAATGCCGCCCCGGATT
TCTCCAAAAACCTAATAAGCTTCATGGAACTTGGTGGAAGTGACTTTCTACAGAGTGGAGAGAACCGTGG
ACACGTGGCAATGGCGCTGACCGTGTCCCCGAGCCGAATCGACGTGAGGGGAGAACGGAGTATCTGCGGT
CATGTGACCTTCCAGAGCGGCGTCGCCAGTGTGCACGCGGTGACCCCCAGTTTGGGTCTCTGTCACACGC
ATACTACCTCGGCTCTCCACATGCTGAACTTTATCTTTCGTGGGGATCATACCGAAAGTTGCAACTACCA
GGTGTATATAAAGCCTGGTAGACTCCCCCCACTTTGGACCTCATCCAACCAAGACACACAAAAATGGACC
GACTTAACAACCTCGCCACCCAGCTCGAGCAGAACCCCGCCAA
Features (pLannotate 1.2.2; 14 found; start..end, strand, type, name):
    367..437     +  ncRNA          tRNA: Accession: RF00005 - tRNA
    459..533     +  misc_RNA       gRNA scaffold: guide RNA scaffold for the Streptococcus pyogenes CRISPR/Cas9 system
    938..971     -  protein_bind   FRT (minimal): supports FLP-mediated excision but not integration (Turan and Bode, 2011) FLP recombinase from the Saccharomyces cerevisiae 2μ plasmid
   1015..1055    -  terminator     rrnB T1 terminator (fragment): transcription terminator T1 from the E. coli rrnB gene
   1057..1172    -  ncRNA          5S rRNA: Accession: RF00001 - 5S ribosomal RNA
   1203..1227    +  CDS            KanR (fragment): aminoglycoside phosphotransferase; aph(3')-Ia; confers resistance to kanamycin
   1257..1353    +  promoter       AmpR promoter (fragment): bla
   1356..2216    +  CDS            AmpR: β-lactamase; bla; confers resistance to ampicillin, carbenicillin, and related antibiotics
   2338..2926    +  rep_origin     ori: high-copy-number ColE1/pMB1/pBR322/pUC origin of replication
   3151..3168    +  terminator     rrnB T2 terminator (fragment): transcription terminator T2 from the E. coli rrnB gene
   3193..3212    -  CDS            lacZα (fragment): LacZα fragment of β-galactosidase; lacZ fragment
   3682..3715    +  protein_bind   FRT (minimal): supports FLP-mediated excision but not integration (Turan and Bode, 2011) FLP recombinase from the Saccharomyces cerevisiae 2μ plasmid
   4863..5884    +  CDS            HygR (fragment): aminoglycoside phosphotransferase from E. coli; aph(4)-Ia; confers resistance to hygromycin
   5886..6119    +  terminator     CYC1 terminator (fragment): S. cerevisiae CYC1; transcription terminator for CYC1
