[The description below was written by a language model from this plasmid's Addgene catalogue record and pLannotate feature annotations shown in this document.]
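Description:
pCfb13225 is a 7.1 kb yeast vector for Yarrowia lipolytica, built on the depositing lab's own backbone by Gibson assembly. It serves as the TF35-specific base plasmid of the TUNEYALI gene expression tuning system. In E. coli it is maintained at high copy through a ColE1/pUC-type origin and selected with ampicillin via the β-lactamase gene and its promoter. Selection in yeast relies on a hygromycin phosphotransferase coding sequence followed by a CYC1 terminator. The promoter driving this marker is not annotated, and no yeast replication origin or centromere element appears in the feature table, so how the plasmid is maintained in Yarrowia cannot be stated from the record.

The payload is a CRISPR guide cassette together with a repair template. A tRNA element sits immediately upstream of a guide and the Streptococcus pyogenes Cas9 gRNA scaffold, an arrangement commonly used to obtain Pol III transcription and tRNA-processing release of the guide. The guide targets the transcription factor gene TF35 (YALI1_E34586g), and the plasmid also carries homology arms matching that locus, although these arms are not individually annotated. No Cas9 gene is detected, so the nuclease is presumably supplied by the host strain or a second construct.

Two minimal FRT sites in opposite orientation flank the bacterial propagation region. The record does not explain their role. Short fragments of KanR, lacZα, rrnB terminators and 5S rRNA look like backbone remnants. According to the depositor, promoters can be inserted between the arms by Golden Gate cloning to build expression-tuning libraries for TF35, or the plasmid can be used as is to knock TF35 out.
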