Addgene plasmid #219900: pCfb13225
Purpose: The base plasmid of TUNEYALI for TF35
Depositing lab: Irina Borodina. Depositing organization: Danmarks Tekniske Universitet. Publication: High-throughput metabolic engineering of Yarrowia lipolytica through gene expression tuning. Jiang W, Wang S, Ahlheit D, Fumagalli T, Yang Z, Ramanathan S, Jiang X, Weber T, Dahlin J, Borodina I. Proc Natl Acad Sci U S A. 2025 Jun 10;122(23):e2426686122. doi: 10.1073/pnas.2426686122. Epub 2025 Jun 3. PubMed 40460129.
Backbone
  Vector backbone: Our own backbone
  Vector type: Yeast Expression
  Selectable markers: Hygromycin
Growth in bacteria
  Bacterial resistance: Ampicillin, 100 μg/mL
  Growth temperature: 37°C
  Growth strain: DH5alpha
  Copy number: High Copy
Gene/Insert
  Gene/Insert name: Contains gRNA targeting TF35 (YALI1_E34586g) and homologous arm matching TF35
  gRNA/shRNA sequence: CGGTAGGGTACCCTTCGTCG
  Species: Yarrowia lipolytica
  Cloning method: Gibson Cloning
Terms and licenses: Academic/Nonprofit Terms; Industry Terms: Not Available to Industry
Depositor comments: This plasmid contains gRNA targeting TF35 (YALI1_E34586g) and homologous arm matching TF35, which can be used for library construction by inserting promoters using a golden gate or directly knocking TF35 out.
How to cite: pCfb13225 was a gift from Irina Borodina (Addgene plasmid # 219900 ; http://n2t.net/addgene:219900 ; RRID:Addgene_219900)
